>Addgene plasmid #50426 | pFUSC6 | depositor full sequence | sequence record 75344 | pFUSC6 sequence 3023 bps
GCAGCGGCTGTTGCCGGTGCTGTGCCAGGACCATGGCCTGACCCCGGACCAAGTGGTGGCTATCGAGACG
TCTAGACCAGCCAGGACAGAAATGCCTCGACTTCGCTGCTACCCAAGGTTGCCGGGTGACGCACACCGTG
GAAACGGATGAAGGCACGAACCCAGTGGACATAAGCCTGTTCGGTTCGTAAGCTGTAATGCAAGTAGCGT
ATGCGCTCACGCAACTGGTCCAGAACCTTGACCGAACGCAGCGGTGGTAACGGCGCAGTGGCGGTTTTCA
TGGCTTGTTATGACTGTTTTTTTGGGGTACAGTCTATGCCTCGGGCATCCAAGCAGCAAGCGCGTTACGC
CGTGGGTCGATGTTTGATGTTATGGAGCAGCAACGATGTTACGCAGCAGGGCAGTCGCCCTAAAACAAAG
TTAAACATTATGAGGGAAGCGGTGATCGCCGAAGTATCGACTCAACTATCAGAGGTAGTTGGCGTCATCG
AGCGCCATCTCGAACCGACGTTGCTGGCCGTACATTTGTACGGCTCCGCAGTGGATGGCGGCCTGAAGCC
ACACAGTGATATTGATTTGCTGGTTACGGTGACCGTAAGGCTTGATGAAACAACGCGGCGAGCTTTGATC
AACGACCTTTTGGAAACTTCGGCTTCCCCTGGAGAGAGCGAGATTCTCCGCGCTGTAGAAGTCACCATTG
TTGTGCACGACGACATCATTCCGTGGCGTTATCCAGCTAAGCGCGAACTGCAATTTGGAGAATGGCAGCG
CAATGACATTCTTGCAGGTATCTTCGAGCCAGCCACGATCGACATTGATCTGGCTATCTTGCTGACAAAA
GCAAGAGAACATAGCGTTGCCTTGGTAGGTCCAGCGGCGGAGGAACTCTTTGATCCGGTTCCTGAACAGG
ATCTATTTGAGGCGCTAAATGAAACCTTAACGCTATGGAACTCGCCGCCCGACTGGGCTGGCGATGAGCG
AAATGTAGTGCTTACGTTGTCCCGCATTTGGTACAGCGCAGTAACCGGCAAAATCGCGCCGAAGGATGTC
GCTGCCGACTGGGCAATGGAGCGCCTGCCGGCCCAGTATCAGCCCGTCATACTTGAAGCTAGACAGGCTT
ATCTTGGACAAGAAGAAGATCGCTTGGCCTCGCGCGCAGATCAGTTGGAAGAATTTGTCCACTACGTGAA
AGGCGAGATCACCAAGGTAGTCGGCAAATAACCCTCGAGCCACCCATGACCAAAATCCCTTAACGTGAGT
TACGCGTCGTTCCACTGAGCGTCAGACCCCGTAGAAAAGATCAAAGGATCTTCTTGAGATCCTTTTTTTC
TGCGCGTAATCTGCTGCTTGCAAACAAAAAAACCACCGCTACCAGCGGTGGTTTGTTTGCCGGATCAAGA
GCTACCAACTCTTTTTCCGAAGGTAACTGGCTTCAGCAGAGCGCAGATACCAAATACTGTCCTTCTAGTG
TAGCCGTAGTTAGGCCACCACTTCAAGAACTCTGTAGCACCGCCTACATACCTCGCTCTGCTAATCCTGT
TACCAGTGGCTGCTGCCAGTGGCGATAAGTCGTGTCTTACCGGGTTGGACTCAAGACGATAGTTACCGGA
TAAGGCGCAGCGGTCGGGCTGAACGGGGGGTTCGTGCACACAGCCCAGCTTGGAGCGAACGACCTACACC
GAACTGAGATACCTACAGCGTGAGCATTGAGAAAGCGCCACGCTTCCCGAAGGGAGAAAGGCGGACAGGT
ATCCGGTAAGCGGCAGGGTCGGAACAGGAGAGCGCACGAGGGAGCTTCCAGGGGGAAACGCCTGGTATCT
TTATAGTCCTGTCGGGTTTCGCCACCTCTGACTTGAGCGTCGATTTTTGTGATGCTCGTCAGGGGGGCGG
AGCCTATGGAAAAACGCCAGCAACGCGGCCTTTTTACGGTTCCTGGCCTTTTGCTGGCCTTTTGCTCACA
TGTTCTTTCCTGCGTTATCCCCTGATTCTGTGGATAACCGTATTACCGCCTTTGAGTGAGCTGATACCGC
TCGCCGCAGCCGAACGACCGAGCGCAGCGAGTCAGTGAGCGAGGAAGCGGAAGAGCGCCCAATACGCAAA
CCGCCTCTCCCCGCGCGTTGGCCGATTCATTAATGCAGCTGGCACGACAGGTTTCCCGACTGGAAAGCGG
GCAGTGAGCGCAACGCAATTAATACGCGTACCGCTAGCCAGGAAGAGTTTGTAGAAACGCAAAAAGGCCA
TCCGTCAGGATGGCCTTCTGCTTAGTTTGATGCCTGGCAGTTTATGGCGGGCGTCCTGCCCGCCACCCTC
CGGGCCGTTGCTTCACAACGTTCAAATCCGCTCCCGGCGGATTTGTCCTACTCAGGAGAGCGTTCACCGA
CAAACAACAGATAAAACGAAAGGCCCAGTCTTCCGACTGAGCCTTTCGTTTTATTTGATGCCTGGCAGTT
CCCTACTCTCGCGTTAACGCTAGCATGGATGTTTTCCCAGTCACGACGTTGTAAAACGACGGCCAGTCTT
AAGCGTCTCCCCCTGAACCTGACCCCGGACCAAGTGGTGGCTATCGAGACCGGCGCCGCTACAGGGCGCG
TCCCATTCGCCATTCAGGCTGCGCAACTGTTGGGAAGGGCGATCGGTGCGGGCCTCTTCGCTATTACGCC
AGCTGGCGAAAGGGGGATGTGCTGCAAGGCGATTAAGTTGGGTAACGCCAGGGTTTTCCCAGTCACGACG
TTGTAAAACGACGGCCAGTGAGCGCGCGTAATACGACTCACTATAGGGCGAATTGGGTACCGGGCCCCCC
CTCGAGGTCCTCCAGCTTTTGTTCCCTTTAGTGAGGGTTAATTGCGCGCTTGGCGTAATCATGGTCATAG
CTGTTTCCTGTGTGAAATTGTTATCCGCTCACAATTCCACACAACATACGAGCCGGAAGCATAAAGTGTA
AAGCCTGGGGTGCCTAATGAGTGAGCTAACTCACATTAATTGCGTTGCGCTCACTGCCCGCTTTCCACCG
GTGGTCTCACGGT
Features (pLannotate 1.2.2; 16 found; start..end, strand, type, name):
    168..191     +  promoter       Pc promoter (fragment): intI1 (promoter lies within the coding sequence); class 1 integron promoter
    367..423     +  CDS            GmR (fragment): gentamycin acetyltransferase; aacC1; confers resistance to gentamycin
    430..1221    +  CDS            SmR: aminoglycoside adenylyltransferase (Murphy, 1985); aadA; confers resistance to spectinomycin and streptomycin
   1314..1902    +  rep_origin     ori: high-copy-number ColE1/pMB1/pBR322/pUC origin of replication
   2085..2177    +  CDS            lacI (fragment): lac repressor; lacI; The lac repressor binds to the lac operator to inhibit transcription in E. coli. This inhibition can be relieved by adding lactose or isopropyl-β-D-thiogalactopyranoside (IPTG).
   2232..2259    -  terminator     rrnB T2 terminator: transcription terminator T2 from the E. coli rrnB gene
   2391..2434    +  terminator     rrnB T1 terminator: Escherichia coli rrnB; transcription terminator T1 from the E. coli rrnB gene
   2481..2517    -  CDS            lacZα (fragment): LacZα fragment of β-galactosidase; lacZ fragment
   2573..2591    -  rep_origin     f1 ori (fragment): f1 bacteriophage origin of replication; arrow indicates direction of (+) strand synthesis
   2596..2751    -  CDS            lacZα (fragment): LacZα fragment of β-galactosidase; lacZ fragment
   2759..2777    +  promoter       T7 promoter: promoter for bacteriophage T7 RNA polymerase
   2786..2809    -  misc_feature   MCS (fragment): pBluescript multiple cloning site
   2825..2843    -  promoter       T3 promoter: promoter for bacteriophage T3 RNA polymerase
   2888..2904    -  protein_bind   lac operator: The lac repressor binds to the lac operator to inhibit transcription in E. coli. This inhibition can be relieved by adding lactose or isopropyl-β-D-thiogalactopyranoside (IPTG). lac repressor encoded by lacI
   2912..2942    -  promoter       lac promoter: promoter for the E. coli lac operon
   2957..2978    -  protein_bind   CAP binding site: CAP binding activates transcription in the presence of cAMP. E. coli catabolite activator protein
