[The description below was written by a language model from this plasmid's Addgene catalogue record and pLannotate feature annotations shown in this document.]
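Description:
pFUSC6 is a small (about 3 kb) empty bacterial cloning backbone designed for the Golden Gate TALEN assembly system, intended as the receiving plasmid for building TAL effector repeat arrays 6.5 RVDs long. It derives from pFUSB6, one of the intermediate array vectors of that kit, and differs from its parent by altered sequence between the AflII and FspI sites. The record does not detail the nature of that change, although the associated publication concerns megaTALs, a nuclease architecture for genome engineering. The plasmid is maintained in E. coli at high copy number through a ColE1/pUC-type origin and is selected with spectinomycin. Resistance comes from an aadA aminoglycoside adenylyltransferase gene, which sits downstream of a class 1 integron Pc promoter fragment and a short remnant of a gentamicin acetyltransferase gene, both leftovers of the integron-derived resistance cassette.

The cloning region is a lacZα-based cassette: a CAP binding site, lac promoter and lac operator drive LacZα coding fragments. These are interrupted by a pBluescript-type multiple cloning site fragment flanked by T7 and T3 promoters. In Golden Gate array vectors of this family, such a cassette typically allows blue/white screening, with assembled repeat modules displacing lacZα, though the type IIS sites used for assembly are not annotated in the feature table. The rrnB T1 and T2 terminators lie adjacent to the cassette, and short lacI and f1 origin fragments appear to be non-functional remnants. There is no eukaryotic promoter, nuclease domain or expression element, so pFUSC6 serves purely as an intermediate assembly vector, with finished arrays presumably moved on to a final TAL effector backbone.
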