Addgene plasmid #50426: pFUSC6
Purpose: (Empty Backbone) Plasmid compatible with the Golden Gate TALEN cloning system. To clone TAL effectors 6.5 RVDs long.
Depositing lab: Andrew Scharenberg. Depositing organization: University of Washington. Publication: megaTALs: a rare-cleaving nuclease architecture for therapeutic genome engineering. Boissel S, Jarjour J, Astrakhan A, Adey A, Gouble A, Duchateau P, Shendure J, Stoddard BL, Certo MT, Baker D, Scharenberg AM. Nucleic Acids Res. 2013 Nov 26. 10.1093/nar/gkt1224 PubMed 24285304.
Backbone
  Vector backbone: pFUSB6
  Modifications to backbone: Altered DNA sequence between the AflII and FspI sites.
Growth in bacteria
  Bacterial resistance: Spectinomycin, 50 μg/mL
  Growth temperature: 37°C
  Growth strain: DH5alpha
  Copy number: High Copy
Terms and licenses: Academic/Nonprofit Terms; Industry Terms: Not Available to Industry
How to cite: pFUSC6 was a gift from Andrew Scharenberg (Addgene plasmid # 50426 ; http://n2t.net/addgene:50426 ; RRID:Addgene_50426)
