>Addgene plasmid #50426 | pFUSC6 | addgene partial sequence | sequence record 77989 | M13_pUC_rev
TGACCATGATTACGCCAAGCGCGCAATTAACCCTCACTAAAGGGAACAAAAGCTGGAGGACCTCGAGGGG
GGGCCCGGTACCCAATTCGCCCTATAGTGAGTCGTATTACGCGCGCTCACTGGCCGTCGTTTTACAACGT
CGTGACTGGGAAAACCCTGGCGTTACCCAACTTAATCGCCTTGCAGCACATCCCCCTTTCGCCAGCTGGC
GTAATAGCGAAGAGGCCCGCACCGATCGCCCTTCCCAACAGTTGCGCAGCCTGAATGGCGAATGGGACGC
GCCCTGTAGCGGCGCCGGTCTCGATAGCCACCACTTGGTCCGGGGTCAGGTTCAGGGGGAGACGCTTAAG
ACTGGCCGTCGTTTTACAACGTCGTGACTGGGAAAACATCCATGCTAGCGTTAACGCGAGAGTAGGGAAC
TGCCAGGCATCAAATAAAACGAAAGGCTCAGTCGGAAGACTGGGCCTTTCGTTTTATCTGTTGTTTGTCG
GTGAACGCTCTCCTGAGTAGGACAAATCCGCCGGGAGCGGATTTGAACGTTGTGAAGCAACGGCCCGGAG
GGTGGCGGGCAGGACGCCCGCCATAAACTGCCAGGCATCAAACTAAGCAGAAGGCCATCCTGACGGATGG
CCTTTTTGCGTTTCTACAAACTCTTCCTGGCTAGCGGTACGCGTATTAATTGCGTTGCGCTCACTGCCCG
CTTTCCAGTCGGGAAACCTGTCGTGCCAGCTGCATTAATGAATCGGCCAACGCGCGGGGAGAGGCGGTTT
GCGTATTGGGCGCTCTTCCGCTTCCTCGCTCACTGACTCGCTGCGCTCGGTCGTTCGGCTGCGGCGAGCG
GTATCAGCTCACTCAAAGGCGGTAATACGGTTATCCACAGAATCAGGGGATAACGCAGGAAAGAACATGT
GAGCAAAAGGCC
