>Addgene plasmid #50426 | pFUSC6 | addgene partial sequence | sequence record 78517 | T7 5'-TAATACGACTCACTATAGGG-3'
CCTCGAGGTCCTCCAGCTTTTGTTCCCTTTAGTGAGGGTTAATTGCGCGCTTGGCGTAATCATGGTCATA
GCTGTTTCCTGTGTGAAATTGTTATCCGCTCACAATTCCACACAACATACGAGCCGGAAGCATAAAGTGT
AAAGCCTGGGGTGCCTAATGAGTGAGCTAACTCACATTAATTGCGTTGCGCTCACTGCCCGCTTTCCACC
GGTGGTCTCACGGTGCAGCGGCTGTTGCCGGTGCTGTGCCAGGACCATGGCCTGACCCCGGACCAAGTGG
TGGCTATCGAGACGTCTAGACCAGCCAGGACAGAAATGCCTCGACTTCGCTGCTACCCAAGGTTGCCGGG
TGACGCACACCGTGGAAACGGATGAAGGCACGAACCCAGTGGACATAAGCCTGTTCGGTTCGTAAGCTGT
AATGCAAGTAGCGTATGCGCTCACGCAACTGGTCCAGAACCTTGACCGAACGCAGCGGTGGTAACGGCGC
AGTGGCGGTTTTCATGGCTTGTTATGACTGTTTTTTTGGGGTACAGTCTATGCCTCGGGCATCCAAGCAG
CAAGCGCGTTACGCCGTGGGTCGATGTTTGATGTTATGGAGCAGCAACGATGTTACGCAGCAGGGCAGTC
GCCCTAAAACAAAGTTAAACATTATGAGGGAAGCGGTGATCGCCGAAGTATCGACTCAACTATCAGAGGT
AGTTGGCGTCATCGAGCGCCATCTCGAACCGACGTTGCTGGCCGTACATTTGTACGGCTCCGCAGTGGAT
GGCGGCCTGAAGCCACACAGTGATATTGATTTGCTGGTTACGGTGACCGTAAGGCTTGATGAAACAACGC
GGCGAGCTTTGATCAACGACCTTTTGGAAACTTC
